>Addgene plasmid #216281 | pET28a-SnoopTag-SpyTag-(AffiHER2)x3 | addgene full sequence | sequence record 433204 | Addgene NGS Result
ATCCGGATATAGTTCCTCCTTTCAGCAAAAAACCCCTCAAGACCCGTTTAGAGGCCCCAAGGGGTTATGC
TAGTTATTGCTCAGCGGTGGCAGCAGCCAACTCAGCTTCCTTTCGGGCTTTGTTAGCAGCCGGATCTCAA
AGCTTTTATTATTCTAATCCTTTCGGGGCCTGCGCGTCGTTCAGTTTTTTTGCTTCGGCCAGCAGATTCG
CTGACTGGGAAGGATCATCATACAAAGAGCGGATAAAAGCACGCTTTTGCTGGTTGTTCAGGTTTGGCAG
CAATGCGATTTCCCAGTATGCGTTCCGCATTTCTTTATTGAACTTGTTATCCACCCCCGGGTCGCGGCCC
ATCTGCTGACCGCCAGTCATACTCGCCCCACTACCTTCACCGCTGCCCCCCGAGCCCTCCAGGCCTTTCG
GTGCCTGGGCGTCATTTAATTTTTTAGCTTCCGCTAACAGGTTTGCGCTTTGACTCGGATCATCATACAG
CGAGCGAATAAAGGCGCGTTTCTGTTGGTTATTCAGGTTCGGCAACAGGGCGATTTCCCAGTAAGCGTTC
CGCATTTCCTTGTTAAATTTATTATCTACGCCGGGATCGCGTCCCATCTGCTGGCCACCCGTCATACTAG
CGCCACTGCCTTCACCGCTACCGCCGGAACCCTCGAGGCCTTTCGGCGCCTGAGCATCATTTAGCTTTTT
AGCTTCTGCTAAAAGGTTAGCGCTTTGGCTTGGGTCATCGTATAACGACCTTATGAAAGCCCTTTTCTGT
TGATTGTTTAAGTTGGGTAAAAGAGCTATCTCCCAGTAAGCGTTCCTCATTTCTTTGTTGAATTTGTTGT
CCACGCCCGGATCCCGACCCATTTGCTGTCCACCAGTCATGCTAGCTCCGGATCCCGACTCACCACTGCC
CTTCGTCGGCTTGTAGGCGTCCACCATCACGATGTGGGCGCCGCTGCCTTCGCCGCTGCCGCCGCTGCCT
TTGTTCACTTTAATAAATTCAATATCGCCCAGTTTCCCCATATGGCTGCCGCGCGGCACCAGGCCGCTGC
TGTGATGATGATGATGATGGCTGCTGCCCATGGTATATCTCCTTCTTAAAGTTAAACAAAATTATTTCTA
GAGGGGAATTGTTATCCGCTCACAATTCCCCTATAGTGAGTCGTATTAATTTCGCGGGATCGAGATCTCG
ATCCTCTACGCCGGACGCATCGTGGCCGGCATCACCGGCGCCACAGGTGCGGTTGCTGGCGCCTATATCG
CCGACATCACCGATGGGGAAGATCGGGCTCGCCACTTCGGGCTCATGAGCGCTTGTTTCGGCGTGGGTAT
GGTGGCAGGCCCCGTGGCCGGGGGACTGTTGGGCGCCATCTCCTTGCATGCACCATTCCTTGCGGCGGCG
GTGCTCAACGGCCTCAACCTACTACTGGGCTGCTTCCTAATGCAGGAGTCGCATAAGGGAGAGCGTCGAG
ATCCCGGACACCATCGAATGGCGCAAAACCTTTCGCGGTATGGCATGATAGCGCCCGGAAGAGAGTCAAT
TCAGGGTGGTGAATGTGAAACCAGTAACGTTATACGATGTCGCAGAGTATGCCGGTGTCTCTTATCAGAC
CGTTTCCCGCGTGGTGAACCAGGCCAGCCACGTTTCTGCGAAAACGCGGGAAAAAGTGGAAGCGGCGATG
GCGGAGCTGAATTACATTCCCAACCGCGTGGCACAACAACTGGCGGGCAAACAGTCGTTGCTGATTGGCG
TTGCCACCTCCAGTCTGGCCCTGCACGCGCCGTCGCAAATTGTCGCGGCGATTAAATCTCGCGCCGATCA
ACTGGGTGCCAGCGTGGTGGTGTCGATGGTAGAACGAAGCGGCGTCGAAGCCTGTAAAGCGGCGGTGCAC
AATCTTCTCGCGCAACGCGTCAGTGGGCTGATCATTAACTATCCGCTGGATGACCAGGATGCCATTGCTG
TGGAAGCTGCCTGCACTAATGTTCCGGCGTTATTTCTTGATGTCTCTGACCAGACACCCATCAACAGTAT
TATTTTCTCCCATGAAGACGGTACGCGACTGGGCGTGGAGCATCTGGTCGCATTGGGTCACCAGCAAATC
GCGCTGTTAGCGGGCCCATTAAGTTCTGTCTCGGCGCGTCTGCGTCTGGCTGGCTGGCATAAATATCTCA
CTCGCAATCAAATTCAGCCGATAGCGGAACGGGAAGGCGACTGGAGTGCCATGTCCGGTTTTCAACAAAC
CATGCAAATGCTGAATGAGGGCATCGTTCCCACTGCGATGCTGGTTGCCAACGATCAGATGGCGCTGGGC
GCAATGCGCGCCATTACCGAGTCCGGGCTGCGCGTTGGTGCGGATATCTCGGTAGTGGGATACGACGATA
CCGAAGACAGCTCATGTTATATCCCGCCGTTAACCACCATCAAACAGGATTTTCGCCTGCTGGGGCAAAC
CAGCGTGGACCGCTTGCTGCAACTCTCTCAGGGCCAGGCGGTGAAGGGCAATCAGCTGTTGCCCGTCTCA
CTGGTGAAAAGAAAAACCACCCTGGCGCCCAATACGCAAACCGCCTCTCCCCGCGCGTTGGCCGATTCAT
TAATGCAGCTGGCACGACAGGTTTCCCGACTGGAAAGCGGGCAGTGAGCGCAACGCAATTAATGTAAGTT
AGCTCACTCATTAGGCACCGGGATCTCGACCGATGCCCTTGAGAGCCTTCAACCCAGTCAGCTCCTTCCG
GTGGGCGCGGGGCATGACTATCGTCGCCGCACTTATGACTGTCTTCTTTATCATGCAACTCGTAGGACAG
GTGCCGGCAGCGCTCTGGGTCATTTTCGGCGAGGACCGCTTTCGCTGGAGCGCGACGATGATCGGCCTGT
CGCTTGCGGTATTCGGAATCTTGCACGCCCTCGCTCAAGCCTTCGTCACTGGTCCCGCCACCAAACGTTT
CGGCGAGAAGCAGGCCATTATCGCCGGCATGGCGGCCCCACGGGTGCGCATGATCGTGCTCCTGTCGTTG
AGGACCCGGCTAGGCTGGCGGGGTTGCCTTACTGGTTAGCAGAATGAATCACCGATACGCGAGCGAACGT
GAAGCGACTGCTGCTGCAAAACGTCTGCGACCTGAGCAACAACATGAATGGTCTTCGGTTTCCGTGTTTC
GTAAAGTCTGGAAACGCGGAAGTCAGCGCCCTGCACCATTATGTTCCGGATCTGCATCGCAGGATGCTGC
TGGCTACCCTGTGGAACACCTACATCTGTATTAACGAAGCGCTGGCATTGACCCTGAGTGATTTTTCTCT
GGTCCCGCCGCATCCATACCGCCAGTTGTTTACCCTCACAACGTTCCAGTAACCGGGCATGTTCATCATC
AGTAACCCGTATCGTGAGCATCCTCTCTCGTTTCATCGGTATCATTACCCCCATGAACAGAAATCCCCCT
TACACGGAGGCATCAGTGACCAAACAGGAAAAAACCGCCCTTAACATGGCCCGCTTTATCAGAAGCCAGA
CATTAACGCTTCTGGAGAAACTCAACGAGCTGGACGCGGATGAACAGGCAGACATCTGTGAATCGCTTCA
CGACCACGCTGATGAGCTTTACCGCAGCTGCCTCGCGCGTTTCGGTGATGACGGTGAAAACCTCTGACAC
ATGCAGCTCCCGGAGACGGTCACAGCTTGTCTGTAAGCGGATGCCGGGAGCAGACAAGCCCGTCAGGGCG
CGTCAGCGGGTGTTGGCGGGTGTCGGGGCGCAGCCATGACCCAGTCACGTAGCGATAGCGGAGTGTATAC
TGGCTTAACTATGCGGCATCAGAGCAGATTGTACTGAGAGTGCACCATTGCGGTGTGAAATACCGCACAG
ATGCGTAAGGAGAAAATACCGCATCAGGCGCTCTTCCGCTTCCTCGCTCACTGACTCGCTGCGCTCGGTC
GTTCGGCTGCGGCGAGCGGTATCAGCTCACTCAAAGGCGGTAATACGGTTATCCACAGAATCAGGGGATA
ACGCAGGAAAGAACATGTGAGCAAAAGGCCAGCAAAAGGCCAGGAACCGTAAAAAGGCCGCGTTGCTGGC
GTTTTTCCATAGGCTCCGCCCCCCTGACGAGCATCACAAAAATCGACGCTCAAGTCAGAGGTGGCGAAAC
CCGACAGGACTATAAAGATACCAGGCGTTTCCCCCTGGAAGCTCCCTCGTGCGCTCTCCTGTTCCGACCC
TGCCGCTTACCGGATACCTGTCCGCCTTTCTCCCTTCGGGAAGCGTGGCGCTTTCTCATAGCTCACGCTG
TAGGTATCTCAGTTCGGTGTAGGTCGTTCGCTCCAAGCTGGGCTGTGTGCACGAACCCCCCGTTCAGCCC
GACCGCTGCGCCTTATCCGGTAACTATCGTCTTGAGTCCAACCCGGTAAGACACGACTTATCGCCACTGG
CAGCAGCCACTGGTAACAGGATTAGCAGAGCGAGGTATGTAGGCGGTGCTACAGAGTTCTTGAAGTGGTG
GCCTAACTACGGCTACACTAGAAGGACAGTATTTGGTATCTGCGCTCTGCTGAAGCCAGTTACCTTCGGA
AAAAGAGTTGGTAGCTCTTGATCCGGCAAACAAACCACCGCTGGTAGCGGTGGTTTTTTTGTTTGCAAGC
AGCAGATTACGCGCAGAAAAAAAGGATCTCAAGAAGATCCTTTGATCTTTTCTACGGGGTCTGACGCTCA
GTGGAACGAAAACTCACGTTAAGGGATTTTGGTCATGAACAATAAAACTGTCTGCTTACATAAACAGTAA
TACAAGGGGTGTTATGAGCCATATTCAACGGGAAACGTCTTGCTCTAGGCCGCGATTAAATTCCAACATG
GATGCTGATTTATATGGGTATAAATGGGCTCGCGATAATGTCGGGCAATCAGGTGCGACAATCTATCGAT
TGTATGGGAAGCCCGATGCGCCAGAGTTGTTTCTGAAACATGGCAAAGGTAGCGTTGCCAATGATGTTAC
AGATGAGATGGTCAGACTAAACTGGCTGACGGAATTTATGCCTCTTCCGACCATCAAGCATTTTATCCGT
ACTCCTGATGATGCATGGTTACTCACCACTGCGATCCCCGGGAAAACAGCATTCCAGGTATTAGAAGAAT
ATCCTGATTCAGGTGAAAATATTGTTGATGCGCTGGCAGTGTTCCTGCGCCGGTTGCATTCGATTCCTGT
TTGTAATTGTCCTTTTAACAGCGATCGCGTATTTCGTCTCGCTCAGGCGCAATCACGAATGAATAACGGT
TTGGTTGATGCGAGTGATTTTGATGACGAGCGTAATGGCTGGCCTGTTGAACAAGTCTGGAAAGAAATGC
ATAAACTTTTGCCATTCTCACCGGATTCAGTCGTCACTCATGGTGATTTCTCACTTGATAACCTTATTTT
TGACGAGGGGAAATTAATAGGTTGTATTGATGTTGGACGAGTCGGAATCGCAGACCGATACCAGGATCTT
GCCATCCTATGGAACTGCCTCGGTGAGTTTTCTCCTTCATTACAGAAACGGCTTTTTCAAAAATATGGTA
TTGATAATCCTGATATGAATAAATTGCAGTTTCATTTGATGCTCGATGAGTTTTTCTAAGAATTAATTCA
TGAGCGGATACATATTTGAATGTATTTAGAAAAATAAACAAATAGGGGTTCCGCGCACATTTCCCCGAAA
AGTGCCACCTAAATTGTAAGCGTTAATATTTTGTTAAAATTCGCGTTAAATTTTTGTTAAATCAGCTCAT
TTTTTAACCAATAGGCCGAAATCGGCAAAATCCCTTATAAATCAAAAGAATAGACCGAGATAGGGT
[37 nt withheld, positions 5807-5843]
AAAGAACGTGGACTCCAACGTCAAAGG
[49 nt withheld, positions 5871-5919]
T
[91 nt withheld, positions 5921-6011]
G
[124 nt withheld, positions 6013-6136]
CCCATTCGCCA
Features (pLannotate 1.2.2; 21 found; start..end, strand, type, name):
     26..73      -  terminator     T7 terminator: transcription terminator for bacteriophage T7 RNA polymerase
     81..130     -  CDS            SET1 (fragment): solubility-enhancement tag derived from T7 phage gene 10B
    170..850     -  CDS            spa (fragment): SPA_STAAE - Experimental evidence at protein level: Swiss-Prot protein existence level 1. Plays a role in the inhibition of the host innate and adaptive immune responses. Possesses five immunoglobulin-binding domains that capture both the fragment crystallizable region (Fc region) and the Fab region (part of Ig that identifies antigen) of immunoglobulins (By similarity). In turn, Staphylococcus aureus is protected from phagocytic killing via inhibition of Ig Fc region. In addition, the host elicited B-cell response is prevented due to a decrease of antibody-secreting cell proliferation that en
    857..886     -  CDS            T7 tag (gene 10 leader) (fragment): leader peptide from bacteriophage T7 gene 10 promotes efficient translation in E. coli
   1025..1042    -  CDS            thrombin site: thrombin recognition and cleavage site
   1053..1069    -  CDS            capTEV™ (fragment): composite tag for in vivo biotinylation, TEV protease cleavage, and 6xHis tagging
   1088..1110    -  RBS            RBS: efficient ribosome binding site from bacteriophage T7 gene 10 (Olins and Rangwala, 1989)
   1125..1149    -  protein_bind   lac operator: The lac repressor binds to the lac operator to inhibit transcription in E. coli. This inhibition can be relieved by adding lactose or isopropyl-β-D-thiogalactopyranoside (IPTG). lac repressor encoded by lacI
   1150..1168    -  promoter       T7 promoter: promoter for bacteriophage T7 RNA polymerase
   1190..1469    +  CDS            TcR (fragment): tetracycline efflux protein; tet; confers resistance to tetracycline
   1477..1554    +  promoter       lacI promoter: lacI
   1555..2637    +  CDS            lacI: lac repressor; lacI; The lac repressor binds to the lac operator to inhibit transcription in E. coli. This inhibition can be relieved by adding lactose or isopropyl-β-D-thiogalactopyranoside (IPTG).
   2650..2671    +  protein_bind   CAP binding site: CAP binding activates transcription in the presence of cAMP. E. coli catabolite activator protein
   2686..2977    +  CDS            TcR (fragment): tetracycline efflux protein; tet; confers resistance to tetracycline
   3049..3429    -  CDS            YPB1_ECOLX: Protein predicted: Swiss-Prot protein existence level 4. From Escherichia coli.
   3446..3637    +  CDS            rop: Rop protein, which maintains plasmids at low copy number; rop
   3739..3878    +  misc_feature   bom: basis of mobility region from pBR322
   4064..4652    -  rep_origin     ori: high-copy-number ColE1/pMB1/pBR322/pUC origin of replication
   4774..5589    +  CDS            KanR: aminoglycoside phosphotransferase; aph(3')-Ia; confers resistance to kanamycin in bacteria or G418 (Geneticin®) in eukaryotes
   5598..5655    -  promoter       AmpR promoter (fragment): bla
   5708..6136    -  rep_origin     f1 ori (sequence partly withheld): f1 bacteriophage origin of replication; arrow indicates direction of (+) strand synthesis
