[The description below was written by a language model from this plasmid's Addgene catalogue record and pLannotate feature annotations shown in this document.]
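Description:
pET28a-SnoopTag-SpyTag-(AffiHER2)x3 is a bacterial expression plasmid built on the Novagen pET28a backbone for producing a synthetic, chained HER2-binding protein in E. coli. It replicates from a ColE1/pBR322-type origin accompanied by the rop gene and bom region, is selected with kanamycin through the aph(3')-Ia KanR gene, and also carries an f1 phage origin. The catalogue lists it as high copy, although rop is normally associated with copy-number restraint. Short tetracycline-resistance and AmpR promoter fragments in the annotation are backbone remnants rather than functional markers.

The expression cassette follows the standard pET arrangement. A T7 promoter with an adjacent lac operator, a T7 gene 10 ribosome binding site and a T7 terminator flank the open reading frame, and a plasmid-borne lacI gene supplies repressor, so transcription depends on T7 RNA polymerase and is inducible with IPTG. According to the record, the encoded protein has an N-terminal His6 tag, followed by SnoopTag and SpyTag, and then three anti-HER2 affibody units in tandem. The automated annotation labels the affibody repeats as a fragment of staphylococcal protein A, which fits the fact that affibodies derive from a protein A domain. It also detects a thrombin site, but it does not annotate SnoopTag or SpyTag. SnoopTag and SpyTag each form a spontaneous isopeptide bond with their cognate Catcher partner, allowing the trivalent HER2 binder to be covalently coupled to Catcher-bearing proteins or scaffolds, in the context of combinatorial assembly of bispecific binders. The sequenced record is 6,147 nt, somewhat shorter than the 6,302 bp total listed in the catalogue.
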