Addgene plasmid #216281: pET28a-SnoopTag-SpyTag-(AffiHER2)x3
Purpose: Three affibodies to HER2 linked in a chain for bacterial expression. SnoopTag and SpyTag allow isopeptide bond formation to their cognate Catcher
Depositing lab: Mark Howarth. Depositing organization: University of Oxford. Publication: SpyMask enables combinatorial assembly of bispecific binders. Driscoll CL, Keeble AH, Howarth MR. Nat Commun. 2024 Mar 16;15(1):2403. doi: 10.1038/s41467-024-46599-9. PubMed 38493197.
Backbone
  Vector backbone: pET28a
  Backbone manufacturer: Novagen
  Backbone size w/o insert (bp): 5369
  Total vector size (bp): 6302
  Vector type: Bacterial Expression, Affinity Reagent/ Antibody
Growth in bacteria
  Bacterial resistance: Kanamycin, 50 μg/mL
  Growth temperature: 37°C
  Growth strain: DH5alpha
  Copy number: High Copy
Gene/Insert
  Gene/Insert name: SnoopTag-SpyTag-(AffiHER2)x3 (alt names: SpyTag-(AffiHER2)x3; SnoopTag-SpyTag-AffiHER2-AffiHER2-AffiHER2)
  Species: Synthetic
  Insert size (bp): 933
  GenBank ID: KU296976
  Promoter: T7 promoter
  Tag / fusion protein: His6 (N terminal on insert); SnoopTag (N terminal on insert); SpyTag (N terminal on insert)
  Cloning method: Gibson Cloning
  Sequencing primers: 5′ T7F; 3′ T7R
Terms and licenses: Academic/Nonprofit Terms; Industry Terms: Not Available to Industry
How to cite: pET28a-SnoopTag-SpyTag-(AffiHER2)x3 was a gift from Mark Howarth (Addgene plasmid # 216281 ; http://n2t.net/addgene:216281 ; RRID:Addgene_216281)
